Addgene plasmid #143852: TFORF1824
Purpose: Lentiviral vector for overexpressing transcription factor ORFs with unique 24-bp barcodes. Barcodes facilitate identification of transcription factors in pooled screens.
Depositing lab: Feng Zhang. Depositing organization: Broad Institute. Publication: A transcription factor atlas of directed differentiation. Joung J, Ma S, Tay T, Geiger-Schuller KR, Kirchgatterer PC, Verdine VK, Guo B, Arias-Garcia MA, Allen WE, Singh A, Kuksenko O, Abudayyeh OO, Gootenberg JS, Fu Z, Macrae RK, Buenrostro JD, Regev A, Zhang F. Cell. 2023 Jan 5;186(1):209-229.e26. doi: 10.1016/j.cell.2022.11.026. PubMed 36608654.
Backbone
  Vector backbone: pLX_TRC317
  Backbone manufacturer: Broad Institute Genetic Perturbation Platform
  Backbone size w/o insert (bp): 8264
  Vector type: Mammalian Expression, Lentiviral
  Selectable markers: Puromycin
Growth in bacteria
  Bacterial resistance: Ampicillin, 100 μg/mL
  Growth temperature: 37°C
  Growth strain: NEB Stable
  Copy number: High Copy
Gene/Insert
  Gene/Insert name: ZNF138
  Species: H. sapiens (human)
  Insert size (bp): 1061
  Entrez Gene: ZNF138 (a.k.a. pHZ-32)
  Promoter: EF1a
  Cloning method: Unknown
  Sequencing primers: 5′ GGGTGGAGACTGAAGTTAGGCCAG; 3′ CACATAGCGTAAAAGGAGCAACATAG
Terms and licenses: Academic/Nonprofit Terms; Industry Terms: Not Available to Industry
Depositor comments: NM_001271639,ENST00000307355 . The transcription factor ORF portion of this plasmid was synthesized by Genewiz. Please test multiple small colonies in case of plasmid recombination. To make this collection available in a timely manner, a portion of this collection was not fully sequenced by Addgene. If an Addgene verified full plasmid sequence is not available, please contact us prior to placing an order to request the full sequence.
How to cite: TFORF1824 was a gift from Feng Zhang (Addgene plasmid # 143852 ; http://n2t.net/addgene:143852 ; RRID:Addgene_143852)
