[The description below was written by a language model from this plasmid's Addgene catalogue record and pLannotate feature annotations shown in this document.]
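Description:
TFORF1824 is a third-generation-style, self-inactivating lentiviral expression plasmid built on the pLX_TRC317 backbone and carrying the human zinc finger gene ZNF138 as its open reading frame. It belongs to a barcoded transcription factor ORF collection in which each clone carries a unique 24-bp barcode, so that the factor delivered to a cell can be identified by sequencing in pooled overexpression screens. In bacteria the plasmid replicates from a high-copy ColE1/pUC origin and is selected through the AmpR β-lactamase gene. An f1 origin and remnants of a lac/lacZα cloning region flanked by T7 and T3 promoters are also present. The depositor notes that the plasmid may recombine during propagation, as is common for LTR-containing vectors.

The viral cassette begins with an RSV promoter fused to a truncated HIV-1 5' LTR, which drives genomic RNA production in packaging cells, followed by the Ψ packaging signal, a gag fragment and the RRE for Rev-dependent nuclear export. An SV40 early promoter/origin drives the puromycin N-acetyltransferase gene, allowing selection of transduced mammalian cells. A cPPT/CTS element precedes the EF-1α promoter, which drives constitutive expression of the roughly 1.1 kb synthesized ZNF138 ORF. The automated annotation labels parts of this region as ZNF720 and ZNF493 fragments, most likely because of homology among related zinc finger proteins rather than additional inserts. The barcode itself is not annotated in the feature table. Downstream, a WPRE enhances transcript expression, and the ΔU3 3' LTR makes the integrated provirus self-inactivating. An SV40 poly(A) signal lies beyond the LTR.
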