Features (pLannotate 1.2.2; 32 found; start..end, strand, type, name):
      5..231     +  promoter       RSV promoter: Rous sarcoma virus enhancer/promoter
    232..412     +  LTR            5' LTR (truncated): truncated 5' long terminal repeat (LTR) from HIV-1
    459..584     +  misc_feature   HIV-1 Ψ: packaging signal of human immunodeficiency virus type 1
    568..931     +  CDS            HIV-1 gag (fragment): gag protein from human immunodeficiency virus 1; gag
   1077..1310    +  misc_feature   RRE: The Rev response element (RRE) of HIV-1 allows for Rev-dependent mRNA export from the nucleus to the cytoplasm.
   1687..1713    +  CDS            Rev (fragment): human immunodeficiency virus 1 (HIV-1) Rev protein; rev; enhances nuclear export of unspliced and incompletely spliced viral mRNAs
   1720..1743    +  promoter       SV40 promoter (fragment): SV40 early promoter
   1744..1815    +  promoter       SV40 promoter (fragment): SV40 enhancer and early promoter
   1839..1974    +  rep_origin     SV40 ori: SV40 origin of replication
   2020..2616    +  CDS            PuroR (fragment): puromycin N-acetyltransferase; pac from Streptomyces; confers resistance to puromycin
   2665..2782    +  misc_feature   cPPT/CTS: central polypurine tract and central termination sequence of HIV-1
   2847..2913    +  CDS            small t antigen (fragment): SV40 (simian virus 40) small t antigen
   2920..4098    +  promoter       EF-1α promoter: strong constitutive promoter for human elongation factor EF-1α
   4115..4441    +  CDS            ZNF720 (fragment): ZN720_HUMAN - Experimental evidence at protein level: Swiss-Prot protein existence level 1. From Homo sapiens (Human).
   4457..4600    +  CDS            ZNF493 (fragment): ZN493_HUMAN - Experimental evidence at protein level: Swiss-Prot protein existence level 1. May be involved in transcriptional regulation. From Homo sapiens (Human).
   5087..5140    +  promoter       U6 promoter (fragment): RNA polymerase III promoter for human U6 snRNA
   5182..5770    +  misc_feature   WPRE: woodchuck hepatitis virus posttranscriptional regulatory element
   5821..5840    +  misc_feature   cPPT/CTS (fragment): central polypurine tract and central termination sequence of HIV-1
   5842..6075    +  LTR            3' LTR (ΔU3): self-inactivating 3' long terminal repeat (LTR) from HIV-1
   6153..6274    +  polyA_signal   SV40 poly(A) signal: SV40 polyadenylation signal
   6314..6449    +  rep_origin     SV40 ori: SV40 origin of replication
   6470..6488    -  promoter       T7 promoter: promoter for bacteriophage T7 RNA polymerase
   6496..6651    +  CDS            lacZα (fragment): LacZα fragment of β-galactosidase; lacZ fragment
   6656..7084    +  rep_origin     f1 ori (sequence partly withheld): f1 bacteriophage origin of replication; arrow indicates direction of (+) strand synthesis
   7137..7241    +  promoter       AmpR promoter: bla
   7242..8102    +  CDS            AmpR: β-lactamase; bla; confers resistance to ampicillin, carbenicillin, and related antibiotics
   8273..8861    +  rep_origin     ori: high-copy-number ColE1/pMB1/pBR322/pUC origin of replication
   9044..9136    +  CDS            lacI (fragment): lac repressor; lacI; The lac repressor binds to the lac operator to inhibit transcription in E. coli. This inhibition can be relieved by adding lactose or isopropyl-β-D-thiogalactopyranoside (IPTG).
   9149..9170    +  protein_bind   CAP binding site: CAP binding activates transcription in the presence of cAMP. E. coli catabolite activator protein
   9185..9215    +  promoter       lac promoter: promoter for the E. coli lac operon
   9223..9239    +  protein_bind   lac operator: The lac repressor binds to the lac operator to inhibit transcription in E. coli. This inhibition can be relieved by adding lactose or isopropyl-β-D-thiogalactopyranoside (IPTG). lac repressor encoded by lacI
   9284..9302    +  promoter       T3 promoter: promoter for bacteriophage T3 RNA polymerase
>Addgene plasmid #143852 | TFORF1824 | addgene full sequence | sequence record 396277 | Addgene NGS Result
TTAATGTAGTCTTATGCAATACTCTTGTAGTCTTGCAACATGGTAACGATGAGTTAGCAACATGCCTTAC
AAGGAGAGAAAAAGCACCGTGCATGCCGATTGGTGGAAGTAAGGTGGTACGATCGTGCCTTATTAGGAAG
GCAACAGACGGGTCTGACATGGATTGGACGAACCACTGAATTGCCGCATTGCAGAGATATTGTATTTAAG
TGCCTAGCTCGATACATAAACGGGTCTCTCTGGTTAGACCAGATCTGAGCCTGGGAGCTCTCTGGCTAAC
TAGGGAACCCACTGCTTAAGCCTCAATAAAGCTTGCCTTGAGTGCTTCAAGTAGTGTGTGCCCGTCTGTT
GTGTGACTCTGGTAACTAGAGATCCCTCAGACCCTTTTAGTCAGTGTGGAAAATCTCTAGCAGTGGCGCC
CGAACAGGGACTTGAAAGCGAAAGGGAAACCAGAGGAGCTCTCTCGACGCAGGACTCGGCTTGCTGAAGC
GCGCACGGCAAGAGGCGAGGGGCGGCGACTGGTGAGTACGCCAAAAATTTTGACTAGCGGAGGCTAGAAG
GAGAGAGATGGGTGCGAGAGCGTCAGTATTAAGCGGGGGAGAATTAGATCGCGATGGGAAAAAATTCGGT
TAAGGCCAGGGGGAAAGAAAAAATATAAATTAAAACATATAGTATGGGCAAGCAGGGAGCTAGAACGATT
CGCAGTTAATCCTGGCCTGTTAGAAACATCAGAAGGCTGTAGACAAATACTGGGACAGCTACAACCATCC
CTTCAGACAGGATCAGAAGAACTTAGATCATTATATAATACAGTAGCAACCCTCTATTGTGTGCATCAAA
GGATAGAGATAAAAGACACCAAGGAAGCTTTAGACAAGATAGAGGAAGAGCAAAACAAAAGTAAGACCAC
CGCACAGCAAGCGGCCGCTGATCTTCAGACCTGGAGGAGGAGATATGAGGGACAATTGGAGAAGTGAATT
ATATAAATATAAAGTAGTAAAAATTGAACCATTAGGAGTAGCACCCACCAAGGCAAAGAGAAGAGTGGTG
CAGAGAGAAAAAAGAGCAGTGGGAATAGGAGCTTTGTTCCTTGGGTTCTTGGGAGCAGCAGGAAGCACTA
TGGGCGCAGCGTCAATGACGCTGACGGTACAGGCCAGACAATTATTGTCTGGTATAGTGCAGCAGCAGAA
CAATTTGCTGAGGGCTATTGAGGCGCAACAGCATCTGTTGCAACTCACAGTCTGGGGCATCAAGCAGCTC
CAGGCAAGAATCCTGGCTGTGGAAAGATACCTAAAGGATCAACAGCTCCTGGGGATTTGGGGTTGCTCTG
GAAAACTCATTTGCACCACTGCTGTGCCTTGGAATGCTAGTTGGAGTAATAAATCTCTGGAACAGATTTG
GAATCACACGACCTGGATGGAGTGGGACAGAGAAATTAACAATTACACAAGCTTAATACACTCCTTAATT
GAAGAATCGCAAAACCAGCAAGAAAAGAATGAACAAGAATTATTGGAATTAGATAAATGGGCAAGTTTGT
GGAATTGGTTTAACATAACAAATTGGCTGTGGTATATAAAATTATTCATAATGATAGTAGGAGGCTTGGT
AGGTTTAAGAATAGTTTTTGCTGTACTTTCTATAGTGAATAGAGTTAGGCAGGGATATTCACCATTATCG
TTTCAGACCCACCTCCCAACCCCGAGGGGACCCATGCATTGCATCTCAATTAGTCAGCAACCAGGTGTGG
AAAGTCCCCAGGCTCCCCAGCAGGCAGAAGTATGCAAAGCATGCGTCTCAATTAGTCAGCAACCATAGTC
CCGCCCCTAACTCCGCCCATCCCGCCCCTAACTCCGCCCAGTTCCGCCCATTCTCCGCCCCATGGCTGAC
TAATTTTTTTTATTTATGCAGAGGCCGAGGCCGCCTCGGCCTCTGAGCTATTCCAGAAGTAGTGAGGAGG
CTTTTTTGGAGGCCTAGGCTTTTGCAAAAAGCTTTCTAGAGGTACCACCGGAGCTTACCATGACCGAGTA
CAAGCCCACGGTGCGCCTCGCCACCCGCGACGACGTCCCCAGGGCCGTACGCACCCTCGCCGCCGCGTTC
GCCGACTACCCCGCCACGCGCCACACCGTCGATCCGGACCGCCACATCGAGCGGGTCACCGAGCTGCAAG
AACTCTTCCTCACGCGCGTCGGGCTCGACATCGGCAAGGTGTGGGTCGCGGACGACGGCGCCGCCGTGGC
GGTCTGGACCACGCCGGAGAGCGTCGAAGCGGGGGCGGTGTTCGCCGAGATCGGCCCGCGCATGGCCGAG
TTGAGCGGTTCCCGGCTGGCCGCGCAGCAACAGATGGAAGGCCTCCTGGCGCCGCACCGGCCCAAGGAGC
CCGCGTGGTTCCTGGCCACCGTCGGCGTCTCGCCCGACCACCAGGGCAAGGGTCTGGGCAGCGCCGTCGT
GCTCCCCGGAGTGGAGGCGGCCGAGCGCGCCGGGGTGCCCGCCTTCCTGGAGACCTCCGCGCCCCGCAAC
CTCCCCTTCTACGAGCGGCTCGGCTTCACCGTCACCGCCGACGTCGAGGTGCCCGAAGGACCGCGCACCT
GGTGCATGACCCGCAAGCCCGGTGCCAGTTAACGAATTCTAGATCTTGAGACAAATGGCAGTATTCATCC
ACAATTTTAAAAGAAAAGGGGGGATTGGGGGGTACAGTGCAGGGGAAAGAATAGTAGACATAATAGCAAC
AGACATACAAACTAAAGAATTACAAAAACAAATTACAAAAATTCAAAATTTTCGGGTTTATTACAGGGAC
AGCAGAGATCCACTTTGGCGCCGGCTCGAGGCCTGCAGGTGCAAAGATGGATAAAGTTTTAAACAGAGAG
GAATCTTTGCAGCTAATGGACCTTCTAGGTCTTGAAAGGAGTGGGAATTGGCTCCGGTGCCCGTCAGTGG
GCAGAGCGCACATCGCCCACAGTCCCCGAGAAGTTGGGGGGAGGGGTCGGCAATTGAACCGGTGCCTAGA
GAAGGTGGCGCGGGGTAAACTGGGAAAGTGATGTCGTGTACTGGCTCCGCCTTTTTCCCGAGGGTGGGGG
AGAACCGTATATAAGTGCAGTAGTCGCCGTGAACGTTCTTTTTCGCAACGGGTTTGCCGCCAGAACACAG
GTAAGTGCCGTGTGTGGTTCCCGCGGGCCTGGCCTCTTTACGGGTTATGGCCCTTGCGTGCCTTGAATTA
CTTCCACCTGGCTGCAGTACGTGATTCTTGATCCCGAGCTTCGGGTTGGAAGTGGGTGGGAGAGTTCGAG
GCCTTGCGCTTAAGGAGCCCCTTCGCCTCGTGCTTGAGTTGAGGCCTGGCCTGGGCGCTGGGGCCGCCGC
GTGCGAATCTGGTGGCACCTTCGCGCCTGTCTCGCTGCTTTCGATAAGTCTCTAGCCATTTAAAATTTTT
GATGACCTGCTGCGACGCTTTTTTTCTGGCAAGATAGTCTTGTAAATGCGGGCCAAGATCTGCACACTGG
TATTTCGGTTTTTGGGGCCGCGGGCGGCGACGGGGCCCGTGCGTCCCAGCGCACATGTTCGGCGAGGCGG
GGCCTGCGAGCGCGGCCACCGAGAATCGGACGGGGGTAGTCTCAAGCTGGCCGGCCTGCTCTGGTGCCTG
GCCTCGCGCCGCCGTGTATCGCCCCGCCCTGGGCGGCAAGGCTGGCCCGGTCGGCACCAGTTGCGTGAGC
GGAAAGATGGCCGCTTCCCGGCCCTGCTGCAGGGAGCTCAAAATGGAGGACGCGGCGCTCGGGAGAGCGG
GCGGGTGAGTCACCCACACAAAGGAAAAGGGCCTTTCCGTCCTCAGCCGTCGCTTCATGTGACTCCACGG
AGTACCGGGCGCCGTCCAGGCACCTCGATTAGTTCTCGAGCTTTTGGAGTACGTCGTCTTTAGGTTGGGG
GGAGGGGTTTTATGCGATGGAGTTTCCCCACACTGAGTGGGTGGAGACTGAAGTTAGGCCAGCTTGGCAC
TTGATGTAATTCTCCTTGGAATTTGCCCTTTTTGAGTTTGGATCTTGGTTCATTCTCAAGCCTCAGACAG
TGGTTCAAAGTTTTTTTCTTCCATTTCAGGTGTCGTGAGGCTAGCACCGCCACCATGGGACCACTGACAT
TTATGGATGTGGCCATAGAGTTCTCTTTGGAGGAGTGGCAGTGCCTGGACACTGCACAGCGGAATGTATA
TAGGCATGTGATGTTAGAGAACTACAGAAACCTGGTTTTCTTGGACCTGATTACCTGTCTGGAACAAGGA
AAAGAGCCCTGGAATATGAAGAGACATGAGATGGTGGTAGCCAAACATTCAGCTCTGTGTTCTCGTTTTG
CCCAAGACCTTTGGCTAGAGCAGAACATAAAAGATTCTTTCCAAAAAGTGACACTGAGCAGATATGGAAA
ATATGGACATAAGAATTTACAGTTAAGAAAAGGCTGTAAAAGTGTGGATGAGTGTAAGGGACACCAAGGA
GGTTTTAATGGACTTAACCAATGTTTGAAAATTACCACAAGCAAAATATTTCAATGTAATAAATATGTAA
AAGTCATGCATAAATTTTCAAATTCAAATAGACACAAGATAAGACATACTGAAAATAAACATTTCAGATG
TAAAGAATGTGACAAATCACTTTGCATGCTTTCACGCCTAACTCAACATAAAAAAATTCATACTAGAGAG
AATTTCTACAAATGTGAAGAGTGTGGAAAAACCTTTAACTGGTCCACAAACCTTTCTAAACCTAAGAAAA
TTCATACTGGAGAAAAACCCTACAAATGTGAAGTATGTGGAAAAGCCTTTCACCAATCCTCAATCCTTAC
TAAACATAAGATAATTCGTACTGGAGAAAAACCCTATAAATGTGCACACTGTGGCAAAGCCTTTAAACAG
TCCTCACACCTTACTAGACATAAGATAATTCATACTGAAGAGAAACCCTACAAATGTGAACAATGTGGCA
AGGTCTTTAAGCAGTCCCCAACCCTTACTAAACATCAGATAATTTATACTGGAGAGGAACCATACAAATG
TGAGGAATGTGGCAAAGCTTTTAACCTATCTTAGTAATGAACTAGTCCGTAACTTGAAAGTATTTCGATT
TCTTGGCTTTATATATCTTGTGGAAAGGACGAGCCTTTGGAACCGGGCCTGAAACAACGCGTTAAGTCGA
CAATCAACCTCTGGATTACAAAATTTGTGAAAGATTGACTGGTATTCTTAACTATGTTGCTCCTTTTACG
CTATGTGGATACGCTGCTTTAATGCCTTTGTATCATGCTATTGCTTCCCGTATGGCTTTCATTTTCTCCT
CCTTGTATAAATCCTGGTTGCTGTCTCTTTATGAGGAGTTGTGGCCCGTTGTCAGGCAACGTGGCGTGGT
GTGCACTGTGTTTGCTGACGCAACCCCCACTGGTTGGGGCATTGCCACCACCTGTCAGCTCCTTTCCGGG
ACTTTCGCTTTCCCCCTCCCTATTGCCACGGCGGAACTCATCGCCGCCTGCCTTGCCCGCTGCTGGACAG
GGGCTCGGCTGTTGGGCACTGACAATTCCGTGGTGTTGTCGGGGAAATCATCGTCCTTTCCTTGGCTGCT
CGCCTGTGTTGCCACCTGGATTCTGCGCGGGACGTCCTTCTGCTACGTCCCTTCGGCCCTCAATCCAGCG
GACCTTCCTTCCCGCGGCCTGCTGCCGGCTCTGCGGCCTCTTCCGCGTCTTCGCCTTCGCCCTCAGACGA
GTCGGATCTCCCTTTGGGCCGCCTCCCCGCGTCGACTTTAAGACCAATGACTTACAAGGCAGCTGTAGAT
CTTAGCCACTTTTTAAAAGAAAAGGGGGGACTGGAAGGGCTAATTCACTCCCAACGAAGACAAGATCTGC
TTTTTGCTTGTACTGGGTCTCTCTGGTTAGACCAGATCTGAGCCTGGGAGCTCTCTGGCTAACTAGGGAA
CCCACTGCTTAAGCCTCAATAAAGCTTGCCTTGAGTGCTTCAAGTAGTGTGTGCCCGTCTGTTGTGTGAC
TCTGGTAACTAGAGATCCCTCAGACCCTTTTAGTCAGTGTGGAAAATCTCTAGCAGTACGTATAGTAGTT
CATGTCATCTTATTATTCAGTATTTATAACTTGCAAAGAAATGAATATCAGAGAGTGAGAGGAACTTGTT
TATTGCAGCTTATAATGGTTACAAATAAAGCAATAGCATCACAAATTTCACAAATAAAGCATTTTTTTCA
CTGCATTCTAGTTGTGGTTTGTCCAAACTCATCAATGTATCTTATCATGTCTGGCTCTAGCTATCCCGCC
CCTAACTCCGCCCATCCCGCCCCTAACTCCGCCCAGTTCCGCCCATTCTCCGCCCCATGGCTGACTAATT
TTTTTTATTTATGCAGAGGCCGAGGCCGCCTCGGCCTCTGAGCTATTCCAGAAGTAGTGAGGAGGCTTTT
TTGGAGGCCTAGGGACGTACCCAATTCGCCCTATAGTGAGTCGTATTACGCGCGCTCACTGGCCGTCGTT
TTACAACGTCGTGACTGGGAAAACCCTGGCGTTACCCAACTTAATCGCCTTGCAGCACATCCCCCTTTCG
CCAGCTGGCGTAATAGCGAAGAGGCCCGCACCGATCGCCCTTCCCAACAGTTGCGCAGCCTGAATGGCGA
ATGGG
[124 nt withheld, positions 6656-6779]
C
[91 nt withheld, positions 6781-6871]
A
[49 nt withheld, positions 6873-6921]
CCTTTGACGTTGGAGTCCACGTTCTTT
[37 nt withheld, positions 6949-6985]
ACCCTATCTCGGTCTATTCTTTTGATTTATAAGGGATTTTGCCGATTTCGGCCTATTGGTTAAAAAATGA
GCTGATTTAACAAAAATTTAACGCGAATTTTAACAAAATATTAACGCTTACAATTTAGGTGGCACTTTTC
GGGGAAATGTGCGCGGAACCCCTATTTGTTTATTTTTCTAAATACATTCAAATATGTATCCGCTCATGAG
ACAATAACCCTGATAAATGCTTCAATAATATTGAAAAAGGAAGAGTATGAGTATTCAACATTTCCGTGTC
GCCCTTATTCCCTTTTTTGCGGCATTTTGCCTTCCTGTTTTTGCTCACCCAGAAACGCTGGTGAAAGTAA
AAGATGCTGAAGATCAGTTGGGTGCACGAGTGGGTTACATCGAACTGGATCTCAACAGCGGTAAGATCCT
TGAGAGTTTTCGCCCCGAAGAACGTTTTCCAATGATGAGCACTTTTAAAGTTCTGCTATGTGGCGCGGTA
TTATCCCGTATTGACGCCGGGCAAGAGCAACTCGGTCGCCGCATACACTATTCTCAGAATGACTTGGTTG
AGTACTCACCAGTCACAGAAAAGCATCTTACGGATGGCATGACAGTAAGAGAATTATGCAGTGCTGCCAT
AACCATGAGTGATAACACTGCGGCCAACTTACTTCTGACAACGATCGGAGGACCGAAGGAGCTAACCGCT
TTTTTGCACAACATGGGGGATCATGTAACTCGCCTTGATCGTTGGGAACCGGAGCTGAATGAAGCCATAC
CAAACGACGAGCGTGACACCACGATGCCTGTAGCAATGGCAACAACGTTGCGCAAACTATTAACTGGCGA
ACTACTTACTCTAGCTTCCCGGCAACAATTAATAGACTGGATGGAGGCGGATAAAGTTGCAGGACCACTT
CTGCGCTCGGCCCTTCCGGCTGGCTGGTTTATTGCTGATAAATCTGGAGCCGGTGAGCGTGGGTCTCGCG
GTATCATTGCAGCACTGGGGCCAGATGGTAAGCCCTCCCGTATCGTAGTTATCTACACGACGGGGAGTCA
GGCAACTATGGATGAACGAAATAGACAGATCGCTGAGATAGGTGCCTCACTGATTAAGCATTGGTAACTG
TCAGACCAAGTTTACTCATATATACTTTAGATTGATTTAAAACTTCATTTTTAATTTAAAAGGATCTAGG
TGAAGATCCTTTTTGATAATCTCATGACCAAAATCCCTTAACGTGAGTTTTCGTTCCACTGAGCGTCAGA
CCCCGTAGAAAAGATCAAAGGATCTTCTTGAGATCCTTTTTTTCTGCGCGTAATCTGCTGCTTGCAAACA
AAAAAACCACCGCTACCAGCGGTGGTTTGTTTGCCGGATCAAGAGCTACCAACTCTTTTTCCGAAGGTAA
CTGGCTTCAGCAGAGCGCAGATACCAAATACTGTTCTTCTAGTGTAGCCGTAGTTAGGCCACCACTTCAA
GAACTCTGTAGCACCGCCTACATACCTCGCTCTGCTAATCCTGTTACCAGTGGCTGCTGCCAGTGGCGAT
AAGTCGTGTCTTACCGGGTTGGACTCAAGACGATAGTTACCGGATAAGGCGCAGCGGTCGGGCTGAACGG
GGGGTTCGTGCACACAGCCCAGCTTGGAGCGAACGACCTACACCGAACTGAGATACCTACAGCGTGAGCT
ATGAGAAAGCGCCACGCTTCCCGAAGGGAGAAAGGCGGACAGGTATCCGGTAAGCGGCAGGGTCGGAACA
GGAGAGCGCACGAGGGAGCTTCCAGGGGGAAACGCCTGGTATCTTTATAGTCCTGTCGGGTTTCGCCACC
TCTGACTTGAGCGTCGATTTTTGTGATGCTCGTCAGGGGGGCGGAGCCTATGGAAAAACGCCAGCAACGC
GGCCTTTTTACGGTTCCTGGCCTTTTGCTGGCCTTTTGCTCACATGTTCTTTCCTGCGTTATCCCCTGAT
TCTGTGGATAACCGTATTACCGCCTTTGAGTGAGCTGATACCGCTCGCCGCAGCCGAACGACCGAGCGCA
GCGAGTCAGTGAGCGAGGAAGCGGAAGAGCGCCCAATACGCAAACCGCCTCTCCCCGCGCGTTGGCCGAT
TCATTAATGCAGCTGGCACGACAGGTTTCCCGACTGGAAAGCGGGCAGTGAGCGCAACGCAATTAATGTG
AGTTAGCTCACTCATTAGGCACCCCAGGCTTTACACTTTATGCTTCCGGCTCGTATGTTGTGTGGAATTG
TGAGCGGATAACAATTTCACACAGGAAACAGCTATGACCATGATTACGCCAAGCGCGCAATTAACCCTCA
CTAAAGGGAACAAAAGCTGGAGCTGCAAGC
