>Addgene plasmid #143852 | TFORF1824 | depositor partial sequence | sequence record 283683 | Insert
ACCGCCACCATGGGACCACTGACATTTATGGATGTGGCCATAGAGTTCTCTTTGGAGGAGTGGCAGTGCC
TGGACACTGCACAGCGGAATGTATATAGGCATGTGATGTTAGAGAACTACAGAAACCTGGTTTTCTTGGA
CCTGATTACCTGTCTGGAACAAGGAAAAGAGCCCTGGAATATGAAGAGACATGAGATGGTGGTAGCCAAA
CATTCAGCTCTGTGTTCTCGTTTTGCCCAAGACCTTTGGCTAGAGCAGAACATAAAAGATTCTTTCCAAA
AAGTGACACTGAGCAGATATGGAAAATATGGACATAAGAATTTACAGTTAAGAAAAGGCTGTAAAAGTGT
GGATGAGTGTAAGGGACACCAAGGAGGTTTTAATGGACTTAACCAATGTTTGAAAATTACCACAAGCAAA
ATATTTCAATGTAATAAATATGTAAAAGTCATGCATAAATTTTCAAATTCAAATAGACACAAGATAAGAC
ATACTGAAAATAAACATTTCAGATGTAAAGAATGTGACAAATCACTTTGCATGCTTTCACGCCTAACTCA
ACATAAAAAAATTCATACTAGAGAGAATTTCTACAAATGTGAAGAGTGTGGAAAAACCTTTAACTGGTCC
ACAAACCTTTCTAAACCTAAGAAAATTCATACTGGAGAAAAACCCTACAAATGTGAAGTATGTGGAAAAG
CCTTTCACCAATCCTCAATCCTTACTAAACATAAGATAATTCGTACTGGAGAAAAACCCTATAAATGTGC
ACACTGTGGCAAAGCCTTTAAACAGTCCTCACACCTTACTAGACATAAGATAATTCATACTGAAGAGAAA
CCCTACAAATGTGAACAATGTGGCAAGGTCTTTAAGCAGTCCCCAACCCTTACTAAACATCAGATAATTT
ATACTGGAGAGGAACCATACAAATGTGAGGAATGTGGCAAAGCTTTTAACCTATCTTAGTAATGAACTAG
TCCGTAACTTGAAAGTATTTCGATTTCTTGGCTTTATATATCTTGTGGAAAGGACGAGCCTTTGGAACCG
GGCCTGAAACA
