>Addgene plasmid #143852 | TFORF1824 | depositor partial sequence | sequence record 283684 | Barcode
GCCTTTGGAACCGGGCCTGAAACA
